Addgene plasmid #208406: pMtnA FLAG-IntS13 puro
Purpose: Expresses FLAG-tagged Drosophila IntS13 from inducible MtnA promoter
Depositing lab: Jeremy Wilusz. Depositing organization: Baylor College of Medicine. Publication: IntS6 and the Integrator phosphatase module tune the efficiency of select premature transcription termination events. Fujiwara R, Zhai SN, Liang D, Shah AP, Tracey M, Ma XK, Fields CJ, Mendoza-Figueroa MS, Meline MC, Tatomer DC, Yang L, Wilusz JE. Mol Cell. 2023 Nov 14:S1097-2765(23)00902-4. doi: 10.1016/j.molcel.2023.10.035. PubMed 37995689.
Backbone
  Vector backbone: pMT FLAG MCS puro
  Total vector size (bp): 6843
  Vector type: Insect Expression
  Selectable markers: Puromycin
Growth in bacteria
  Bacterial resistance: Ampicillin, 100 μg/mL
  Growth temperature: 37°C
  Growth strain: DH5alpha
  Copy number: Unknown
Gene/Insert
  Gene/Insert name: IntS13
  Species: D. melanogaster (fly)
  Entrez Gene: asun (a.k.a. Dmel_CG6814, ASUN, Asu, Asun, CG6814, Dmel\CG6814, IntS13, Mat89Bb)
  Promoter: MtnA
  Tag / fusion protein: 3xFLAG (N terminal on backbone)
  Cloning method: Restriction Enzyme; 5′ cloning site EcoRI (not destroyed); 3′ cloning site XhoI (not destroyed)
  Sequencing primers: 5′ gtgtgtaaagccgcgtttcc
Terms and licenses: Academic/Nonprofit Terms; Industry Terms: Not Available to Industry
How to cite: pMtnA FLAG-IntS13 puro was a gift from Jeremy Wilusz (Addgene plasmid # 208406 ; http://n2t.net/addgene:208406 ; RRID:Addgene_208406)
