[The description below was written by a language model from this plasmid's Addgene catalogue record and pLannotate feature annotations shown in this document.]
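Description:
pMtnA FLAG-IntS13 puro is a 6.8 kb insect-cell expression plasmid built on the pMT FLAG MCS puro backbone and designed for regulated expression of an epitope-tagged Drosophila melanogaster Integrator subunit. In bacteria it replicates from a high-copy ColE1/pUC-type origin and is selected with ampicillin through the bla gene. Small remnants of lac, rop and bom sequences from the parental cloning vectors are also annotated but have no evident role in the design.

The payload is the IntS13 (asunder/asun, CG6814) coding sequence, cloned between EcoRI and XhoI sites that remain intact. It lies downstream of the Drosophila metallothionein A (MtnA) promoter, which is normally quiet and is switched on by adding metal ions such as copper to the culture medium, allowing expression to be timed and titrated. A 3xFLAG tag supplied by the backbone is fused to the N-terminus of IntS13 for immunodetection or affinity purification. A V5 tag sequence is annotated just after the insert, but the record does not list it as a fusion, so whether it is translated depends on the insert's stop codon, which the record does not show. A separate cassette on the opposite strand uses the strong copia transposon promoter to drive puromycin N-acetyltransferase, so transfected Drosophila cells can be selected with puromycin, for example to establish stable lines. An SV40 polyadenylation signal lies between the two convergent units and is annotated on the reverse strand, in the same orientation as the puromycin gene.

The associated publication concerns the Integrator complex, its phosphatase module and premature transcription termination. The plasmid therefore fits inducible expression of tagged IntS13 for functional or interaction studies in fly cells.
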