Features (pLannotate 1.2.2; 22 found; start..end, strand, type, name):
    178..198     +  misc_feature   MCS (fragment): pUC18/19 multiple cloning site
    198..224     -  misc_feature   MCS (fragment): pBluescript multiple cloning site
    224..500     -  promoter       copia promoter: strong promoter from the Drosophila transposable element copia (Sinclair et al., 1986)
    600..684     -  CDS            large T antigen (fragment): large T antigen from SV40 (simian virus 40)
    684..708     +  misc_feature   MCS (fragment): pUC18/19 multiple cloning site
    745..761     -  protein_bind   lac operator: The lac repressor binds to the lac operator to inhibit transcription in E. coli. This inhibition can be relieved by adding lactose or isopropyl-β-D-thiogalactopyranoside (IPTG). lac repressor encoded by lacI
    769..799     -  promoter       lac promoter: promoter for the E. coli lac operon
    814..835     -  protein_bind   CAP binding site: CAP binding activates transcription in the presence of cAMP. E. coli catabolite activator protein
    848..940     -  CDS            lacI (fragment): lac repressor; lacI; The lac repressor binds to the lac operator to inhibit transcription in E. coli. This inhibition can be relieved by adding lactose or isopropyl-β-D-thiogalactopyranoside (IPTG).
   1123..1711    -  rep_origin     ori: high-copy-number ColE1/pMB1/pBR322/pUC origin of replication
   1882..2742    -  CDS            AmpR: β-lactamase; bla; confers resistance to ampicillin, carbenicillin, and related antibiotics
   2743..2847    -  promoter       AmpR promoter: bla
   2942..2977    +  CDS            rop (fragment): Rop protein, which maintains plasmids at low copy number; rop
   3079..3178    +  misc_feature   bom (fragment): basis of mobility region from pBR322
   3184..3341    -  CDS            lacZα (fragment): LacZα fragment of β-galactosidase; lacZ fragment
   3343..3769    +  promoter       MT promoter: Drosophila metallothionein promoter
   3794..3859    +  CDS            3xFLAG: three tandem FLAG® epitope tags, followed by an enterokinase cleavage site
   3887..5953    +  CDS            Asun: INT13_DROME - Also known as IntS13 From Drosophila melanogaster (Fruit fly).
   5985..6026    +  CDS            V5 tag: epitope tag from simian virus 5
   6095..6229    -  polyA_signal   SV40 poly(A) signal: SV40 polyadenylation signal
   6236..6301    -  CDS            dmpM (fragment): DMPM_STRAD - Protein inferred from homology: Swiss-Prot protein existence level 3. From Streptomyces alboniger.
   6351..107     -  CDS            PuroR (across the origin): puromycin N-acetyltransferase; pac from Streptomyces alboniger; confers resistance to puromycin
>Addgene plasmid #208406 | pMtnA FLAG-IntS13 puro | addgene full sequence | sequence record 416777 | Addgene NGS Result
GTGTGGCGCGTGGCGGGGTAGTCGGCGAACGCGGCGGCGAGGGTGCGTACGGCCCGGGGGACGTCGTCGC
GGGTGGCGAGGCGCACCGTGGGCTTGTACTCGGTCATGGAAGGTCGTCTCCTTGTGAGGGGTCAGGGGCG
TGGGTCAGGGGATGGTGGCGGCACCGGTCGTGGCGGCCGACCTGCAGGCATGCAAGCTATCCAATTCCTG
CAGCCCGGGGGATCTGTTGTAATTTATAATTTATATTTCCTTTCTTAATAAATAAATAAATAGTCAAGTT
TATGTTTGAGTTTTATGATTTATATTTTAAGTTATTTCAACTGCAACACCAGCACCACGACCTACTTACA
GCAAAAAACGTACAAGAAGGAAAGAAGGAATAAAAAGAGTGGTATTCTCTTACAATATGTTTTATGGCAT
AAAAGGTGTGGCCATTCATATCAAATATAAAGTAGTGTTGTTTAACGTTACTTTTGTAGGTTGAATAGTA
TATTCCAACAGATGATGAGGGGTTCCCAATCCTAAACCCATTTGCCGTTCCCAGAAGCATGAAACCACCA
CGCACCCGATCCTCTAGGACAACAACAATTGCATTCATTTTATGTTTCAGGTTCAGGGGGAGGTGTGGGA
GGTTTTTTAAAGCAAGTAAAACCTCTACAAATGTGGTATGGCTGATTATGATCAGTCGACCTGCAGGCAT
GCAAGCTTGGCGTAATCATGGTCATAGCTGTTTCCTGTGTGAAATTGTTATCCGCTCACAATTCCACACA
ACATACGAGCCGGAAGCATAAAGTGTAAAGCCTGGGGTGCCTAATGAGTGAGCTAACTCACATTAATTGC
GTTGCGCTCACTGCCCGCTTTCCAGTCGGGAAACCTGTCGTGCCAGCTGCATTAATGAATCGGCCAACGC
GCGGGGAGAGGCGGTTTGCGTATTGGGCGCTCTTCCGCTTCCTCGCTCACTGACTCGCTGCGCTCGGTCG
TTCGGCTGCGGCGAGCGGTATCAGCTCACTCAAAGGCGGTAATACGGTTATCCACAGAATCAGGGGATAA
CGCAGGAAAGAACATGTGAGCAAAAGGCCAGCAAAAGGCCAGGAACCGTAAAAAGGCCGCGTTGCTGGCG
TTTTTCCATAGGCTCCGCCCCCCTGACGAGCATCACAAAAATCGACGCTCAAGTCAGAGGTGGCGAAACC
CGACAGGACTATAAAGATACCAGGCGTTTCCCCCTGGAAGCTCCCTCGTGCGCTCTCCTGTTCCGACCCT
GCCGCTTACCGGATACCTGTCCGCCTTTCTCCCTTCGGGAAGCGTGGCGCTTTCTCATAGCTCACGCTGT
AGGTATCTCAGTTCGGTGTAGGTCGTTCGCTCCAAGCTGGGCTGTGTGCACGAACCCCCCGTTCAGCCCG
ACCGCTGCGCCTTATCCGGTAACTATCGTCTTGAGTCCAACCCGGTAAGACACGACTTATCGCCACTGGC
AGCAGCCACTGGTAACAGGATTAGCAGAGCGAGGTATGTAGGCGGTGCTACAGAGTTCTTGAAGTGGTGG
CCTAACTACGGCTACACTAGAAGAACAGTATTTGGTATCTGCGCTCTGCTGAAGCCAGTTACCTTCGGAA
AAAGAGTTGGTAGCTCTTGATCCGGCAAACAAACCACCGCTGGTAGCGGTGGTTTTTTTGTTTGCAAGCA
GCAGATTACGCGCAGAAAAAAAGGATCTCAAGAAGATCCTTTGATCTTTTCTACGGGGTCTGACGCTCAG
TGGAACGAAAACTCACGTTAAGGGATTTTGGTCATGAGATTATCAAAAAGGATCTTCACCTAGATCCTTT
TAAATTAAAAATGAAGTTTTAAATCAATCTAAAGTATATATGAGTAAACTTGGTCTGACAGTTACCAATG
CTTAATCAGTGAGGCACCTATCTCAGCGATCTGTCTATTTCGTTCATCCATAGTTGCCTGACTCCCCGTC
GTGTAGATAACTACGATACGGGAGGGCTTACCATCTGGCCCCAGTGCTGCAATGATACCGCGAGACCCAC
GCTCACCGGCTCCAGATTTATCAGCAATAAACCAGCCAGCCGGAAGGGCCGAGCGCAGAAGTGGTCCTGC
AACTTTATCCGCCTCCATCCAGTCTATTAATTGTTGCCGGGAAGCTAGAGTAAGTAGTTCGCCAGTTAAT
AGTTTGCGCAACGTTGTTGCCATTGCTACAGGCATCGTGGTGTCACGCTCGTCGTTTGGTATGGCTTCAT
TCAGCTCCGGTTCCCAACGATCAAGGCGAGTTACATGATCCCCCATGTTGTGCAAAAAAGCGGTTAGCTC
CTTCGGTCCTCCGATCGTTGTCAGAAGTAAGTTGGCCGCAGTGTTATCACTCATGGTTATGGCAGCACTG
CATAATTCTCTTACTGTCATGCCATCCGTAAGATGCTTTTCTGTGACTGGTGAGTACTCAACCAAGTCAT
TCTGAGAATAGTGTATGCGGCGACCGAGTTGCTCTTGCCCGGCGTCAATACGGGATAATACCGCGCCACA
TAGCAGAACTTTAAAAGTGCTCATCATTGGAAAACGTTCTTCGGGGCGAAAACTCTCAAGGATCTTACCG
CTGTTGAGATCCAGTTCGATGTAACCCACTCGTGCACCCAACTGATCTTCAGCATCTTTTACTTTCACCA
GCGTTTCTGGGTGAGCAAAAACAGGAAGGCAAAATGCCGCAAAAAAGGGAATAAGGGCGACACGGAAATG
TTGAATACTCATACTCTTCCTTTTTCAATATTATTGAAGCATTTATCAGGGTTATTGTCTCATGAGCGGA
TACATATTTGAATGTATTTAGAAAAATAAACAAATAGGGGTTCCGCGCACATTTCCCCGAAAAGTGCCAC
CTGACGTCTAAGAAACCATTATTATCATGACATTAACCTATAAAAATAGGCGTATCACGAGGCCCTTTCG
TCTCGCGCGTTTCGGTGATGACGGTGAAAACCTCTGACACATGCAGCTCCCGGAGACGGTCACAGCTTGT
CTGTAAGCGGATGCCGGGAGCAGACAAGCCCGTCAGGGCGCGTCAGCGGGTGTTGGCGGGTGTCGGGGCT
GGCTTAACTATGCGGCATCAGAGCAGATTGTACTGAGAGTGCACCATATGCGGTGTGAAATACCGCACAG
ATGCGTAAGGAGAAAATACCGCATCAGGCGCCATTCGCCATTCAGGCTGCGCAACTGTTGGGAAGGGCGA
TCGGTGCGGGCCTCTTCGCTATTACGCCAGCTGGCGAAAGGGGGATGTGCTGCAAGGCGATTAAGTTGGG
TAACGCCAGGGTTTTCCCAGTCACGACGTTGTAAAACGACGGCCAGTGAATTAATTCGTTGCAGGACAGG
ATGTGGTGCCCGATGTGACTAGCTCTTTGCTGCAGGCCGTCCTATCCTCTGGTTCCGATAAGAGACCCAG
AACTCCGGCCCCCCACCGCCCACCGCCACCCCCATACATATGTGGTACGCAAGTAAGAGTGCCTGCGCAT
GCCCCATGTGCCCCACCAAGAGCTTTGCATCCCATACAAGTCCCCAAAGTGGAGAACCGAACCAATTCTT
CGCGGGCAGAACAAAAGCTTCTGCACACGTCTCCACTCGAATTTGGAGCCGGCCGGCGTGTGCAAAAGAG
GTGAATCGAACGAAAGACCCGTGTGTAAAGCCGCGTTTCCAAAATGTATAAAACCGAGAGCATCTGGCCA
ATGTGCATCAGTTGTGGTCAGCAGCAAAATCAAGTGAATCATCTCAGTGCAACTAAAGGGGGGATCTAGA
TCGGGGTACCATGGACTACAAAGACCATGACGGTGATTATAAAGATCATGATATCGATTACAAGGATGAC
GATGACAAGGATCCACTAGTCCAGTGTGGTGGAATTCTGTTCGAACGCAACCAGAAGACCATCTTTGTGC
TGGACCACACCCGATACTTTAGCATCGCCAGCGAGGAGTACATCTCGATGGACTTCCTAAAGGGAAAACC
ATCTGCAGACGGCGGCGCAACAGGAGCGGCGGGAAATGCAACCGGCAGCGGTGGATCCCAATTCAGCAAG
AGCCTGTGGACATGCGCCTGCGAATCCTCCATCGAGTACTGCCGCGTGGTCTGGGATCTCTTTCCCGGCA
AAAAGCATGTGCGGTTTATTGTCTCGGACACGGCGGCGCATATCGTGAACACCTGGAGGCCCAGCACGCA
AAATATGGCGCACGTGATGAACGCAATGCTAATTGTGGGCGTGCCGTCGCGCAACGTACCCACATCTTCT
GACTACTCGGTAATCCATGGCCTGCGGGCCGCCATCGAAGCGCTGGCGGAGCCCACCGATGAGCAGTTGG
CGGCAATGGCCGACTTTGGGACCGACGAACTGCCGCGCATTCCCAACAAGGGTCGCGTCATCTGCATAAC
TTCAGCGCGTGACAATACCAGCATGAAAAGCCTGGAGGACATCTTTAACACCGTGCTGGTGCAGCAGAAC
ACCCTAGCAGCTCCGCCCTCCAAGAAGGGACTGGTCATCGACCATTGCCACCTAGTTATCCTCAACATTG
TGCCGCTGGGCGTTGAATCGTTGGTTACCAATCGCAGCCTGCTCAAGATATCGCCGCTGCTTGATGTCGA
GATCCACACAGTCAGTGCCCCGGATATTTCCTATAAGCTGACGCACCTCATACTGAACCATTACGACCTA
GCTAGTACCACGGTGACTAACATACCCATGAAAGAGGAGCAGAACGCCAACTCCAGCGCCAACTACGATG
TGGAAATCCTGCACAGCCGAAGGGCCCACTCCATCACCTGTGGCCCAGATTTCAGTCTACCCACGAGCAT
CAAGCAAGGTGCCACATACGAAACAGTGACTCTTAAGTGGTGCACACCGCGCGGTTGCGGCTCTGCAGAT
CTACAGCCCTGTCTGGGTCAGTTCCTCGTGACACCGGTGGACGTCACCTCGCGGCCCAGTTCTTGCTTGA
TTAACTTTCTGCTTAACGGACGTTCAGTCTTGCTGGAAATGCCGCGCAAGACCGGCTCAAAGGCCACCAG
CCATATGCTTTCTGCACGCGGTGGCGAGATCTTTGTGCACTCCCTGTGCATCACGCGCTCCTGCATGGAT
GAGGCTCCATCAATTACTGATGGCCCCGGAGGACGTGTCTCGGACTATCGCACCGCCGAACTTGGTCAAC
TGATCAAGATGTCGCGCGTGGTTCCGCTCAAGGTTAAGGATCCATCTGCTCCGCCCTTGACGCGCCGGTT
GCCTCGCTACTTCCCCCTGACCACCAGCTCTTCGATTCTGTTCCATCTACAGCGACACATCAGTTGGCTT
CCGCATTTTCTCCATCTTTTAGTGAAGGAAGACATGGATAAGCAGGACGAGGTGCGGTGCCAGCAGCACA
TTCACGAGCTGTACAAAAGCGCCTCGCGTGGCGATGTCCTACCATTTACCCACACCAATGGAGCAAGACT
AAAGCTTTCCAAGGCCAAAGACCAGTACCGCTTGCTGTACAGGGAACTGGAGCAATTAATTCAACTAAAT
GCCACCACAATGCACCATAAAAATCTGCTGGAAAGCCTACAGAGTTTGCGAGCCGCATACGGCGATGCCC
CGCTGAAGTCGGAACCTGGAGCAAGTCTCCTGCGCACCTACACGGAATCCCCACTCTCTCCCGAACGGCT
GGAGCCCATCAGTAGCGTCGGTGCTAGTGGCAGCAGCAGCTCCAATAGCCTTCTCAAGGCGAGCAAGCGT
CGCATGTCTAGTTGTGGGCAAAGATCCCTGCTAGATATTATATCCTCAGCAGAGCGAAGCCAGTCCAACA
AACGATTGGATTTCTCGGGACGCCTTTGCACTCCGTTGGGTCAAGTGGCCAAGCTGTATCCGGATTTTGG
TACCAAGGACAAAGACACAGTTACGACGGGGGCCAGTATTACGCCCAATGTTAAGGAGGAATCCGTACGT
AGTTAACTCGAGTCTAGAGGGCCCGCGGTTCGAAGGTAAGCCTATCCCTAACCCTCTCCTCGGTCTCGAT
TCTACGCGTACCGGTCATCATCACCATCACCATTGAGTTTAAACCCGCTGATCAGCCTCGACTGTGCCTT
CTAAGATCCAGACATGATAAGATACATTGATGAGTTTGGACAAACCACAACTAGAATGCAGTGAAAAAAA
TGCTTTATTTGTGAAATTTGTGATGCTATTGCTTTATTTGTAACCATTATAAGCTGCAATAAACAAGTTC
TAGGGTCGGTGGGCCTCGGGGGCGGGTGCGGGGTCGGCGGGGCCGCCCCGGGTGGCTTCGGTCGGAGCCA
TGGGGTCGTGCGCTCCTTTCGGTCGGGCGCTGCGGGTCGTGGGGCGGGCGTCAGGCACCGGGCTTGCGGG
TCATGCACCAGGTGCGCGGTCCTTCGGGCACCTCGACGTCGGCGGTGACGGTGAAGCCGAGCCGCTCGTA
GAAGGGGAGGTTGCGGGGCGCGGAGGTCTCCAGGAAGGCGGGCACCCCGGCGCGCTCGGCCGCCTCCACT
CCGGGGAGCACGACGGCGCTGCCCAGACCCTTGCCCTGGTGGTCGGGCGAGACGCCGACGGTGGCCAGGA
ACCACGCGGGCTCCTTGGGCCGGTGCGGCGCCAGGAGGCCTTCCATCTGTTGCTGCGCGGCCAGCCGGGA
ACCGCTCAACTCGGCCATGCGCGGGCCGATCTCGGCGAACACCGCCCCCGCTTCGACGCTCTCCGGCGTG
GTCCAGACCGCCACCGCGGCGCCGTCGTCCGCGACCCACACCTTGCCGATGTCGAGCCCGACGCGCGTGA
GGAAGAGTTCTTGCAGCTCGGTGACCCGCTCGATGTGGCGGTCCGGGTCGACG
